>Addgene plasmid #224536 | p3E-IRES-3xNLS-mScarlet-I3-pA (JDW 1360) | addgene full sequence | sequence record 446885 | Addgene NGS Result
CTTTCCTGCGTTATCCCCTGATTCTGTGGATAACCGTATTACCGCCTTTGAGTGAGCTGATACCGCTCGC
CGCAGCCGAACGACCGAGCGCAGCGAGTCAGTGAGCGAGGAAGCGGAAGAGCGCCCAATACGCAAACCGC
CTCTCCCCGCGCGTTGGCCGATTCATTAATGCAGCTGGCACGACAGGTTTCCCGACTGGAAAGCGGGCAG
TGAGCGCAACGCAATTAATACGCGTACCGCTAGCCAGGAAGAGTTTGTAGAAACGCAAAAAGGCCATCCG
TCAGGATGGCCTTCTGCTTAGTTTGATGCCTGGCAGTTTATGGCGGGCGTCCTGCCCGCCACCCTCCGGG
CCGTTGCTTCACAACGTTCAAATCCGCTCCCGGCGGATTTGTCCTACTCAGGAGAGCGTTCACCGACAAA
CAACAGATAAAACGAAAGGCCCAGTCTTCCGACTGAGCCTTTCGTTTTATTTGATGCCTGGCAGTTCCCT
ACTCTCGCGTTAACGCTAGCATGGATGTTTTCCCAGTCACGACGTTGTAAAACGACGGCCAGTCTTAAGC
TCGGGCCCTGCAGCTCTAGAGCTCGAATTCTACAGGTCACTAATACCATCTAAGTAGTTGGTTCATAGTG
ACTGCATATGTTGTGTTTTACAGTATTATGTAGTCTGTTTTTTATGCAAAATCTAATTTAATATATTGAT
ATTTATATCATTTTACGTTTCTCGTTCAACTTTCTTGTACAAAGTGGCCCCCTCTCCCTCCCCCCCCCCT
AACGTTACTGGCCGAAGCCGCTTGGAATAAGGCCGGTGTGCGTTTGTCTATATGTTATTTTCCACCATAT
TGCCGTCTTTTGGCAATGTGAGGGCCCGGAAACCTGGCCCTGTCTTCTTGACGAGCATTCCTAGGGGTCT
TTCCCCTCTCGCCAAAGGAATGCAAGGTCTGTTGAATGTCGTGAAGGAAGCAGTTCCTCTGGAAGCTTCT
TGAAGACAAACAACGTCTGTAGCGACCCTTTGCAGGCAGCGGAACCCCCCACCTGGCGACAGGTGCCTCT
GCGGCCAAAAGCCACGTGTATAAGATACACCTGCAAAGGCGGCACAACCCCAGTGCCACGTTGTGAGTTG
GATAGTTGTGGAAAGAGTCAAATGGCTCTCCTCAAGCGTATTCAACAAGGGGCTGAAGGATGCCCAGAAG
GTACCCCATTGTATGGGATCTGATCTGGGGCCTCGGTACACATGCTTTACATGTGTTTAGTCGAGGTTAA
AAAAACGTCTAGGCCCCCCGAACCACGGGGACGTGGTTTTCCTTTGAAAAACACGATGATAATATGGCCA
CAACCATGGACTACAAAGACCATGACGGTGATTATAAAGATCATGACATCGACTACAAGGATGACGATGA
CAAAGGATCCACCGGTGAATTCCCGAAGAAGAAAAGAAAAGTAGGACCCAAGAAGAAACGCAAAGTCGGA
CCGAAGAAGAAACGAAAAGTCAGATCTGGCGGTGCTGGTGGTATGGATAGCACCGAGGCAGTGATCAAGG
AGTTCATGCGGTTCAAGGTGCACATGGAGGGCTCCATGAACGGCCACGAGTTCGAGATCGAGGGCGAGGG
CGAGGGCCGCCCCTACGAGGGCACCCAGACCGCCAAGCTGAAGGTGACCAAGGGTGGCCCCCTGCCCTTC
TCCTGGGACATCCTGTCCCCTCAGTTCATGTACGGCTCCAGGGCCTTCATCAAGCACCCCGCCGACATCC
CCGACTACTGGAAGCAGTCCTTCCCCGAGGGCTTCAAGTGGGAGCGCGTGATGATCTTCGAGGACGGCGG
CACCGTGTCCGTGACCCAGGACACCTCCCTGGAGGACGGCACCCTGATCTACAAGGTGAAGCTCCGCGGC
GGCAACTTCCCTCCTGACGGCCCCGTAATGCAGAAGAGGACAATGGGCTGGGAAGCATCCACCGAGCGGT
TGTACCCCGAGGACGTCGTGCTGAAGGGCGACATTAAGATGGCCCTGCGCCTGAAGGACGGCGGCCGCTA
CCTGGCGGACTTCAAGACCACCTACAAGGCCAAGAAGCCCGTGCAGATGCCCGGCGCCTTCAACATCGAC
CGCAAGTTGGACATCACCTCCCACAACGAGGACTACACCGTGGTGGAACAGTACGAACGCTCCGTGGCCC
GCCACTCCACCGGCGGCTCCGGTGGCTCCGCTAGCGGCTGATATCTATAATGAGGCGCGCCGTCGACACG
CGTTAATGATACGTAGATCCAGACATGATAAGATACATTGATGAGTTTGGACAAACCACAACTAGAATGC
AGTGAAAAAAATGCTTTATTTGTGAAATTTGTGATGCTATTGCTTTATTTGTAACCATTATAAGCTGCAA
TAAACAAGTTAACAACATCTAGACATTCATTTTATGTTTCAGGTTCAGGGGGAGGTGTGGGAGGTTTTTT
CCAACTTTATTATACAAAGTTGGCATTATAAAAAAGCATTGCTTATCAATTTGTTGCAACGAACAGGTCA
CTATCAGTCAAAATAAAATCATTATTTGGAGCTCCATGGTAGCGTTAACGCGGCCGCGATATCCCCTATA
GTGAGTCGTATTACATGGTCATAGCTGTTTCCTGGCAGCTCTGGCCCGTGTCTCAAAATCTCTGATGTTA
CATTGCACAAGATAAAAATATATCATCATGAACAATAAAACTGTCTGCTTACATAAACAGTAATACAAGG
GGTGTTATGAGCCATATTCAACGGGAAACGTCGAGGCCGCGATTAAATTCCAACATGGATGCTGATTTAT
ATGGGTATAAATGGGCTCGCGATAATGTCGGGCAATCAGGTGCGACAATCTATCGCTTGTATGGGAAGCC
CGATGCGCCAGAGTTGTTTCTGAAACATGGCAAAGGTAGCGTTGCCAATGATGTTACAGATGAGATGGTC
AGACTAAACTGGCTGACGGAATTTATGCCTCTTCCGACCATCAAGCATTTTATCCGTACTCCTGATGATG
CATGGTTACTCACCACTGCGATCCCCGGAAAAACAGCATTCCAGGTATTAGAAGAATATCCTGATTCAGG
TGAAAATATTGTTGATGCGCTGGCAGTGTTCCTGCGCCGGTTGCATTCGATTCCTGTTTGTAATTGTCCT
TTTAACAGCGATCGCGTATTTCGTCTCGCTCAGGCGCAATCACGAATGAATAACGGTTTGGTTGATGCGA
GTGATTTTGATGACGAGCGTAATGGCTGGCCTGTTGAACAAGTCTGGAAAGAAATGCATAAACTTTTGCC
ATTCTCACCGGATTCAGTCGTCACTCATGGTGATTTCTCACTTGATAACCTTATTTTTGACGAGGGGAAA
TTAATAGGTTGTATTGATGTTGGACGAGTCGGAATCGCAGACCGATACCAGGATCTTGCCATCCTATGGA
ACTGCCTCGGTGAGTTTTCTCCTTCATTACAGAAACGGCTTTTTCAAAAATATGGTATTGATAATCCTGA
TATGAATAAATTGCAGTTTCATTTGATGCTCGATGAGTTTTTCTAATCAGAATTGGTTAATTGGTTGTAA
CACTGGCAGAGCATTACGCTGACTTGACGGGACGGCGCAAGCTCATGACCAAAATCCCTTAACGTGAGTT
ACGCGTCGTTCCACTGAGCGTCAGACCCCGTAGAAAAGATCAAAGGATCTTCTTGAGATCCTTTTTTTCT
GCGCGTAATCTGCTGCTTGCAAACAAAAAAACCACCGCTACCAGCGGTGGTTTGTTTGCCGGATCAAGAG
CTACCAACTCTTTTTCCGAAGGTAACTGGCTTCAGCAGAGCGCAGATACCAAATACTGTTCTTCTAGTGT
AGCCGTAGTTAGGCCACCACTTCAAGAACTCTGTAGCACCGCCTACATACCTCGCTCTGCTAATCCTGTT
ACCAGTGGCTGCTGCCAGTGGCGATAAGTCGTGTCTTACCGGGTTGGACTCAAGACGATAGTTACCGGAT
AAGGCGCAGCGGTCGGGCTGAACGGGGGGTTCGTGCACACAGCCCAGCTTGGAGCGAACGACCTACACCG
AACTGAGATACCTACAGCGTGAGCTATGAGAAAGCGCCACGCTTCCCGAAGGGAGAAAGGCGGACAGGTA
TCCGGTAAGCGGCAGGGTCGGAACAGGAGAGCGCACGAGGGAGCTTCCAGGGGGAAACGCCTGGTATCTT
TATAGTCCTGTCGGGTTTCGCCACCTCTGACTTGAGCGTCGATTTTTGTGATGCTCGTCAGGGGGGCGGA
GCCTATGGAAAAACGCCAGCAACGCGGCCTTTTTACGGTTCCTGGCCTTTTGCTGGCCTTTTGCTCACAT
GTT
Features (pLannotate 1.2.2; 14 found; start..end, strand, type, name):
    121..213     +  CDS            lacI (fragment): lac repressor; lacI; The lac repressor binds to the lac operator to inhibit transcription in E. coli. This inhibition can be relieved by adding lactose or isopropyl-β-D-thiogalactopyranoside (IPTG).
    268..295     -  terminator     rrnB T2 terminator: transcription terminator T2 from the E. coli rrnB gene
    427..470     +  terminator     rrnB T1 terminator: Escherichia coli rrnB; transcription terminator T1 from the E. coli rrnB gene
    517..553     -  CDS            lacZα (fragment): LacZα fragment of β-galactosidase; lacZ fragment
    624..747     -  protein_bind   attR2: mutant version of attR; recombination site for the Gateway® LR reaction LR Clonase™
    749..1335    +  misc_feature   IRES2: internal ribosome entry site (IRES) of the encephalomyocarditis virus (EMCV)
   1339..1403    +  CDS            3xFLAG (fragment): three tandem FLAG® epitope tags, followed by an enterokinase cleavage site
   1513..2183    +  CDS            mScarlet-2I (fragment): mScarlet-I derivative in which the N- and C-termini have been modified to reduce cytotoxicity (Valbuena et al., 2020) preserves the original mammalian codon optimization
   2256..2390    -  polyA_signal   SV40 poly(A) signal: SV40 polyadenylation signal
   2452..2472    -  protein_bind   attB3: mutant version of attB; core recombination site for the Gateway® BP reaction BP Clonase™
   2463..2548    -  protein_bind   attL1 (fragment): mutant version of attL; recombination site for the Gateway® LR reaction LR Clonase™
   2585..2603    -  promoter       T7 promoter: promoter for bacteriophage T7 RNA polymerase
   2737..3546    +  CDS            KanR: aminoglycoside phosphotransferase; aph(3')-Ia; confers resistance to kanamycin in bacteria or G418 (Geneticin®) in eukaryotes
   3693..4281    +  rep_origin     ori: high-copy-number ColE1/pMB1/pBR322/pUC origin of replication
