[The description below was written by a language model from this plasmid's Addgene catalogue record and pLannotate feature annotations shown in this document.]
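Description:
p3E-IRES-3xNLS-mScarlet-I3-pA (JDW 1360) is a 4.3 kb Gateway 3' entry clone built in the pDONR P2R-P3 backbone and belonging to a multisite Gateway toolkit aimed at vertebrate model systems. It is maintained in E. coli as a high-copy plasmid through a ColE1/pUC-type origin and selected with kanamycin via an aminoglycoside phosphotransferase gene. The backbone also carries the usual pDONR remnants: rrnB T1 and T2 transcription terminators that insulate the cloning region, a T7 promoter, and small lacI and lacZα fragments that have no functional role here.

The payload sits between the recombination sites that define a third-position entry clone. The annotation software labels these as attR2 on one side and an attB3 core overlapping an "attL1" fragment on the other, the latter most plausibly being the attL3 site expected for this backbone. Between them lie an EMCV internal ribosome entry site (IRES2), a FLAG epitope tag (annotated as a partial 3xFLAG match), a red fluorescent protein coding sequence and an SV40 polyadenylation signal. The fluorescent protein is detected as a partial match to an mScarlet-I derivative, consistent with the recorded mScarlet-I3. The nuclear localisation signals named in the record (three copies according to the plasmid name) are not annotated separately but presumably occupy the gap between the tag and the fluorophore.

The clone contains no eukaryotic promoter. In a multisite LR reaction it is combined with a 5' promoter entry clone, a middle entry clone carrying a gene of interest, and a destination vector. The resulting bicistronic transcript lets the IRES drive translation of a FLAG-tagged, nuclear-localised red reporter that marks cells expressing the upstream gene.
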