Addgene plasmid #224536: p3E-IRES-3xNLS-mScarlet-I3-pA (JDW 1360)
Purpose: A Gateway compatible 3' entry clone containing IRES-FLAG- NLS-mScarlet-I3
Depositing lab: Joshua Wythe. Depositing organization: University of Virginia. Publication: Multisite Assembly of Gateway Induced Clones (MAGIC): a flexible cloning toolbox with diverse applications in vertebrate model systems. Gillespie W, Zhang Y, Ruiz OE, Cerda J, Ortiz-Guzman J, Turner WD, Largoza G, Sherman M, Mosser LE, Fujimoto E, Chien CB, Kwan KM, Arenkiel BR, Devine WP, Wythe JD. bioRxiv [Preprint]. 2024 Jul 13:2024.07.13.603267. doi: 10.1101/2024.07.13.603267. PubMed 39026881.
Backbone
  Vector backbone: pDONR P2R P3
  Vector type: Gateway cloning
Growth in bacteria
  Bacterial resistance: Kanamycin, 50 μg/mL
  Growth temperature: 37°C
  Growth strain: DH5alpha
  Copy number: High Copy
Gene/Insert
  Gene/Insert name: IRES-FLAG- NLS-mScarlet-I3
  Species: Synthetic
  Cloning method: Gateway Cloning
Terms and licenses: Academic/Nonprofit Terms; Industry Terms: Not Available to Industry
Depositor comments: Please visit https://doi.org/10.1101/2024.07.13.603267 for bioRxiv preprint.
How to cite: p3E-IRES-3xNLS-mScarlet-I3-pA (JDW 1360) was a gift from Joshua Wythe (Addgene plasmid # 224536 ; http://n2t.net/addgene:224536 ; RRID:Addgene_224536)
